>Addgene plasmid #174487 | pSNRW-Z5-Nluc | addgene full sequence | sequence record 345291 | Addgene NGS Result
ATTCACCACCCTGAATTGACTCTCTTCCGGGCGCTATCATGCCATACCGCGAAAGGTTTTGCGCCATTCG
ATGGTGTCCGGGATCTCGACGCTCTCCCTTATGCGACTCCTGCATTAGGAAGCAGCCCAGTAGTAGGTTG
AGGCCGTTGAGCACCGCCGCCGCAAGGAATGGTGCATGCAAGGAGATGGCGCCCAACAGTCCCCCGGCCA
CGGGGCCTGCCACCATACCCACGCCGAAACAAGCGCTCATGAGCCCGAAGTGGCGAGCCCGATCTTCCCC
ATCGGTGATGTCGGCGATATAGGCGCCAGCAACCGCACCTGTGGCGCCGGTGATGCCGGCCACGATGCGT
CCGGCGTAGAGGATCGAGATCTCGATCCCGCGAAATTAATACGACTCACTATAGGGGAATTGTGAGCGGA
TAACAATTCCCCTCTAGAAATAATTTTGTTTAACTTTAAGAAGGAGATATACCATGGGCAGCAGCCATCA
TCATCATCATCACAGCAGCGGCCTGGTGCCGCGCGGCAGCCATATGGTCGATAACAAATTCAACAAAGAA
CAACAAAACGCGTTCTATGAGATCTTACATTTACCTAACTTAAACGAAGAACAACGAAACGCCTTCATCC
AAAGTTTAAAAGATGACCCAAGCCAAAGCGCTAACCTTTTAGCAGAAGCTAAAAAGCTAAATGATGCTCA
AGCACCGAAAGTCGATAACAAATTCAACAAAGAACAACAAAACGCGTTCTATGAGATCTTACATTTACCT
AACTTAAACGAAGAACAACGAAACGCCTTCATCCAAAGTTTAAAAGATGACCCAAGCCAAAGCGCTAACC
TTTTAGCAGAAGCTAAAAAGCTAAATGATGCTCAAGCACCGAAAGTCGATAACAAATTCAACAAAGAACA
ACAAAACGCGTTCTATGAGATCTTACATTTACCTAACTTAAACGAAGAACAACGAAACGCCTTCATCCAA
AGTTTAAAAGATGACCCAAGCCAAAGCGCTAACCTTTTAGCAGAAGCTAAAAAGCTAAATGATGCTCAAG
CACCGAAAGTCGATAACAAATTCAACAAAGAACAACAAAACGCGTTCTATGAGATCTTACATTTACCTAA
CTTAAACGAAGAACAACGAAACGCCTTCATCCAAAGTTTAAAAGATGACCCAAGCCAAAGCGCTAACCTT
TTAGCAGAAGCTAAAAAGCTAAATGATGCTCAAGCACCGAAAGTCGATAACAAATTCAACAAAGAACAAC
AAAACGCGTTCTATGAGATCTTACATTTACCTAACTTAAACGAAGAACAACGAAACGCCTTCATCCAAAG
TTTAAAAGATGACCCAAGCCAAAGCGCTAACCTTTTAGCAGAAGCTAAAAAGCTAAATGATGCTCAAGCA
CCGAAAGTCGACTTACAAGCTGGCATGGTTTTCACCCTGGAAGACTTCGTTGGTGATTGGCGTCAGACCG
CAGGTTACAATCTGGATCAGGTCCTGGAACAGGGCGGTGTATCTAGCCTGTTCCAGAACCTGGGTGTTAG
CGTCACCCCGATCCAGCGTATCGTACTGAGCGGTGAAAACGGCCTGAAAATCGACATCCATGTTATCATC
CCGTACGAGGGTCTGTCTGGTGACCAGATGGGTCAGATCGAAAAGATTTTCAAAGTAGTGTATCCGGTTG
ATGATCACCATTTCAAAGTTATCCTGCACTACGGCACCCTGGTAATCGACGGTGTGACCCCTAACATGAT
TGACTACTTCGGTCGTCCTTACGAAGGCATCGCAGTTTTCGATGGCAAGAAAATCACCGTAACCGGTACC
CTGTGGAACGGCAACAAAATTATCGACGAGCGCCTGATCAATCCGGACGGCTCTCTGCTGTTCCGTGTCA
CTATCAACGGCGTTACTGGCTGGCGTCTGTGCGAGCGTATCCTGGCGTAACTCGAGCACCACCACCACCA
CCACTGAGATCCGGCTGCTAACAAAGCCCGAAAGGAAGCTGAGTTGGCTGCTGCCACCGCTGAGCAATAA
CTAGCATAACCCCTTGGGGCCTCTAAACGGGTCTTGAGGGGTTTTTTGCTGAAAGGAGGAACTATATCCG
GATTGGCGAATGGG
[124 nt withheld, positions 2115-2238]
C
[91 nt withheld, positions 2240-2330]
A
[49 nt withheld, positions 2332-2380]
CCTTTGACGTTGGAGTCCACGTTCTTT
[37 nt withheld, positions 2408-2444]
ACCCTATCTCGGTCTATTCTTTTGATTTATAAGGGATTTTGCCGATTTCGGCCTATTGGTTAAAAAATGA
GCTGATTTAACAAAAATTTAACGCGAATTTTAACAAAATATTAACGCTTACAATTTAGGTGGCACTTTTC
GGGGAAATGTGCGCGGAACCCCTATTTGTTTATTTTTCTAAATACATTCAAATATGTATCCGCTCATGAA
TTAATTCTTAGAAAAACTCATCGAGCATCAAATGAAACTGCAATTTATTCATATCAGGATTATCAATACC
ATATTTTTGAAAAAGCCGTTTCTGTAATGAAGGAGAAAACTCACCGAGGCAGTTCCATAGGATGGCAAGA
TCCTGGTATCGGTCTGCGATTCCGACTCGTCCAACATCAATACAACCTATTAATTTCCCCTCGTCAAAAA
TAAGGTTATCAAGTGAGAAATCACCATGAGTGACGACTGAATCCGGTGAGAATGGCAAAAGTTTATGCAT
TTCTTTCCAGACTTGTTCAACAGGCCAGCCATTACGCTCGTCATCAAAATCACTCGCATCAACCAAACCG
TTATTCATTCGTGATTGCGCCTGAGCGAGACGAAATACGCGATCGCTGTTAAAAGGACAATTACAAACAG
GAATCGAATGCAACCGGCGCAGGAACACTGCCAGCGCATCAACAATATTTTCACCTGAATCAGGATATTC
TTCTAATACCTGGAATGCTGTTTTCCCGGGGATCGCAGTGGTGAGTAACCATGCATCATCAGGAGTACGG
ATAAAATGCTTGATGGTCGGAAGAGGCATAAATTCCGTCAGCCAGTTTAGTCTGACCATCTCATCTGTAA
CATCATTGGCAACGCTACCTTTGCCATGTTTCAGAAACAACTCTGGCGCATCGGGCTTCCCATACAATCG
ATAGATTGTCGCACCTGATTGCCCGACATTATCGCGAGCCCATTTATACCCATATAAATCAGCATCCATG
TTGGAATTTAATCGCGGCCTAGAGCAAGACGTTTCCCGTTGAATATGGCTCATAACACCCCTTGTATTAC
TGTTTATGTAAGCAGACAGTTTTATTGTTCATGACCAAAATCCCTTAACGTGAGTTTTCGTTCCACTGAG
CGTCAGACCCCGTAGAAAAGATCAAAGGATCTTCTTGAGATCCTTTTTTTCTGCGCGTAATCTGCTGCTT
GCAAACAAAAAAACCACCGCTACCAGCGGTGGTTTGTTTGCCGGATCAAGAGCTACCAACTCTTTTTCCG
AAGGTAACTGGCTTCAGCAGAGCGCAGATACCAAATACTGTCCTTCTAGTGTAGCCGTAGTTAGGCCACC
ACTTCAAGAACTCTGTAGCACCGCCTACATACCTCGCTCTGCTAATCCTGTTACCAGTGGCTGCTGCCAG
TGGCGATAAGTCGTGTCTTACCGGGTTGGACTCAAGACGATAGTTACCGGATAAGGCGCAGCGGTCGGGC
TGAACGGGGGGTTCGTGCACACAGCCCAGCTTGGAGCGAACGACCTACACCGAACTGAGATACCTACAGC
GTGAGCTATGAGAAAGCGCCACGCTTCCCGAAGGGAGAAAGGCGGACAGGTATCCGGTAAGCGGCAGGGT
CGGAACAGGAGAGCGCACGAGGGAGCTTCCAGGGGGAAACGCCTGGTATCTTTATAGTCCTGTCGGGTTT
CGCCACCTCTGACTTGAGCGTCGATTTTTGTGATGCTCGTCAGGGGGGCGGAGCCTATGGAAAAACGCCA
GCAACGCGGCCTTTTTACGGTTCCTGGCCTTTTGCTGGCCTTTTGCTCACATGTTCTTTCCTGCGTTATC
CCCTGATTCTGTGGATAACCGTATTACCGCCTTTGAGTGAGCTGATACCGCTCGCCGCAGCCGAACGACC
GAGCGCAGCGAGTCAGTGAGCGAGGAAGCGGAAGAGCGCCTGATGCGGTATTTTCTCCTTACGCATCTGT
GCGGTATTTCACACCGCAATGGTGCACTCTCAGTACAATCTGCTCTGATGCCGCATAGTTAAGCCAGTAT
ACACTCCGCTATCGCTACGTGACTGGGTCATGGCTGCGCCCCGACACCCGCCAACACCCGCTGACGCGCC
CTGACGGGCTTGTCTGCTCCCGGCATCCGCTTACAGACAAGCTGTGACCGTCTCCGGGAGCTGCATGTGT
CAGAGGTTTTCACCGTCATCACCGAAACGCGCGAGGCAGCTGCGGTAAAGCTCATCAGCGTGGTCGTGAA
GCGATTCACAGATGTCTGCCTGTTCATCCGCGTCCAGCTCGTTGAGTTTCTCCAGAAGCGTTAATGTCTG
GCTTCTGATAAAGCGGGCCATGTTAAGGGCGGTTTTTTCCTGTTTGGTCACTGATGCCTCCGTGTAAGGG
GGATTTCTGTTCATGGGGGTAATGATACCGATGAAACGAGAGAGGATGCTCACGATACGGGTTACTGATG
ATGAACATGCCCGGTTACTGGAACGTTGTGAGGGTAAACAACTGGCGGTATGGATGCGGCGGGACCAGAG
AAAAATCACTCAGGGTCAATGCCAGCGCTTCGTTAATACAGATGTAGGTGTTCCACAGGGTAGCCAGCAG
CATCCTGCGATGCAGATCCGGAACATAATGGTGCAGGGCGCTGACTTCCGCGTTTCCAGACTTTACGAAA
CACGGAAACCGAAGACCATTCATGTTGTTGCTCAGGTCGCAGACGTTTTGCAGCAGCAGTCGCTTCACGT
TCGCTCGCGTATCGGTGATTCATTCTGCTAACCAGTAAGGCAACCCCGCCAGCCTAGCCGGGTCCTCAAC
GACAGGAGCACGATCATGCGCACCCGTGGGGCCGCCATGCCGGCGATAATGGCCTGCTTCTCGCCGAAAC
GTTTGGTGGCGGGACCAGTGACGAAGGCTTGAGCGAGGGCGTGCAAGATTCCGAATACCGCAAGCGACAG
GCCGATCATCGTCGCGCTCCAGCGAAAGCGGTCCTCGCCGAAAATGACCCAGAGCGCTGCCGGCACCTGT
CCTACGAGTTGCATGATAAAGAAGACAGTCATAAGTGCGGCGACGATAGTCATGCCCCGCGCCCACCGGA
AGGAGCTGACTGGGTTGAAGGCTCTCAAGGGCATCGGTCGAGATCCCGGTGCCTAATGAGTGAGCTAACT
TACATTAATTGCGTTGCGCTCACTGCCCGCTTTCCAGTCGGGAAACCTGTCGTGCCAGCTGCATTAATGA
ATCGGCCAACGCGCGGGGAGAGGCGGTTTGCGTATTGGGCGCCAGGGTGGTTTTTCTTTTCACCAGTGAG
ACGGGCAACAGCTGATTGCCCTTCACCGCCTGGCCCTGAGAGAGTTGCAGCAAGCGGTCCACGCTGGTTT
GCCCCAGCAGGCGAAAATCCTGTTTGATGGTGGTTAACGGCGGGATATAACATGAGCTGTCTTCGGTATC
GTCGTATCCCACTACCGAGATATCCGCACCAACGCGCAGCCCGGACTCGGTAATGGCGCGCATTGCGCCC
AGCGCCATCTGATCGTTGGCAACCAGCATCGCAGTGGGAACGATGCCCTCATTCAGCATTTGCATGGTTT
GTTGAAAACCGGACATGGCACTCCAGTCGCCTTCCCGTTCCGCTATCGGCTGAATTTGATTGCGAGTGAG
ATATTTATGCCAGCCAGCCAGACGCAGACGCGCCGAGACAGAACTTAATGGGCCCGCTAACAGCGCGATT
TGCTGGTGACCCAATGCGACCAGATGCTCCACGCCCAGTCGCGTACCGTCTTCATGGGAGAAAATAATAC
TGTTGATGGGTGTCTGGTCAGAGACATCAAGAAATAACGCCGGAACATTAGTGCAGGCAGCTTCCACAGC
AATGGCATCCTGGTCATCCAGCGGATAGTTAATGATCAGCCCACTGACGCGTTGCGCGAGAAGATTGTGC
ACCGCCGCTTTACAGGCTTCGACGCCGCTTCGTTCTACCATCGACACCACCACGCTGGCACCCAGTTGAT
CGGCGCGAGATTTAATCGCCGCGACAATTTGCGACGGCGCGTGCAGGGCCAGACTGGAGGTGGCAACGCC
AATCAGCAACGACTGTTTGCCCGCCAGTTGTTGTGCCACGCGGTTGGGAATGTAATTCAGCTCCGCCATC
GCCGCTTCCACTTTTTCCCGCGTTTTCGCAGAAACGTGGCTGGCCTGGTTCACCACGCGGGAAACGGTCT
GATAAGAGACACCGGCATACTCTGCGACATCGTATAACGTTACTGGTTTCAC
Features (pLannotate 1.2.2; 22 found; start..end, strand, type, name):
      1..78      -  promoter       lacI promoter: lacI
     86..365     -  CDS            TcR (fragment): tetracycline efflux protein; tet; confers resistance to tetracycline
    387..405     +  promoter       T7 promoter: promoter for bacteriophage T7 RNA polymerase
    406..430     +  protein_bind   lac operator: The lac repressor binds to the lac operator to inhibit transcription in E. coli. This inhibition can be relieved by adding lactose or isopropyl-β-D-thiogalactopyranoside (IPTG). lac repressor encoded by lacI
    445..467     +  RBS            RBS: efficient ribosome binding site from bacteriophage T7 gene 10 (Olins and Rangwala, 1989)
    486..502     +  CDS            capTEV™ (fragment): composite tag for in vivo biotinylation, TEV protease cleavage, and 6xHis tagging
    513..530     +  CDS            thrombin site: thrombin recognition and cleavage site
    561..1397    +  CDS            spa (fragment): SPA_STAAU - Experimental evidence at protein level: Swiss-Prot protein existence level 1. Plays a role in the inhibition of the host innate and adaptive immune responses. Possesses five immunoglobulin-binding domains that capture both the fragment crystallizable region (Fc region) and the Fab region (part of Ig that identifies antigen) of immunoglobulins (By similarity). In turn, Staphylococcus aureus is protected from phagocytic killing via inhibition of Ig Fc region. In addition, the host elicited B-cell response is prevented due to a decrease of antibody-secreting cell proliferation that en
   1416..1937    +  CDS            LUCI_OPLGR (fragment): Experimental evidence at protein level: Swiss-Prot protein existence level 1. Catalytic subunit of oplophorus-luciferin 2-monooxygenase. Oxidoreductase that converts coelenterazine (the oplophorus luciferin) to coelenteramide under emission of blue light with a maximum at 454 nm. Is also active with bisdeoxycoelenterazine. From Oplophorus gracilirostris (Luminous shrimp).
   1947..1964    +  CDS            9xHis (fragment): 9xHis affinity tag
   1974..2023    +  CDS            SET1 (fragment): solubility-enhancement tag derived from T7 phage gene 10B
   2031..2078    +  terminator     T7 terminator: transcription terminator for bacteriophage T7 RNA polymerase
   2115..2543    +  rep_origin     f1 ori (sequence partly withheld): f1 bacteriophage origin of replication; arrow indicates direction of (+) strand synthesis
   2596..2653    +  promoter       AmpR promoter (fragment): bla
   2662..3477    -  CDS            KanR: aminoglycoside phosphotransferase; aph(3')-Ia; confers resistance to kanamycin in bacteria or G418 (Geneticin®) in eukaryotes
   3599..4187    +  rep_origin     ori: high-copy-number ColE1/pMB1/pBR322/pUC origin of replication
   4373..4512    -  misc_feature   bom: basis of mobility region from pBR322
   4614..4805    -  CDS            rop: Rop protein, which maintains plasmids at low copy number; rop
   4822..5202    +  CDS            YPB1_ECOLX: Protein predicted: Swiss-Prot protein existence level 4. From Escherichia coli.
   5274..5565    -  CDS            TcR (fragment): tetracycline efflux protein; tet; confers resistance to tetracycline
   5580..5601    -  protein_bind   CAP binding site: CAP binding activates transcription in the presence of cAMP. E. coli catabolite activator protein
   5614..6696    -  CDS            lacI: lac repressor; lacI; The lac repressor binds to the lac operator to inhibit transcription in E. coli. This inhibition can be relieved by adding lactose or isopropyl-β-D-thiogalactopyranoside (IPTG).
