[The description below was written by a language model from this plasmid's Addgene catalogue record and pLannotate feature annotations shown in this document.]
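Description:
pSNRW-Z5-Nluc is a bacterial expression plasmid of about 6.7 kb built on the pET28a backbone. It encodes a recombinant fusion of five repeats of the IgG-Fc-binding Z domain, derived from Staphylococcus aureus Protein A, with the bioluminescent reporter Nanoluciferase, which is engineered from the catalytic subunit of the Oplophorus gracilirostris luciferase. The roughly 1.4 kb insert was introduced by Gibson cloning. The plasmid is selected with kanamycin through an aph(3')-Ia resistance gene and replicates from a pBR322/ColE1-type origin accompanied by the bom region and rop gene, which moderates copy number. An f1 origin is also present. Short tetracycline-resistance fragments and a partial AmpR promoter in the annotation appear to be non-functional backbone remnants.

Expression is driven by the T7lac arrangement: a T7 promoter followed immediately by a lac operator, with the plasmid-borne lacI gene supplying repressor. Transcription therefore depends on T7 RNA polymerase in the host and is induced with IPTG. A T7 gene 10 ribosome binding site precedes the open reading frame, which begins with an N-terminal 6xHis tag and a thrombin cleavage site, continues through the Protein A-derived repeats, and ends with the luciferase. The feature table also shows a histidine-tag sequence just downstream of the luciferase, before the T7 terminator. The catalogue lists only the N-terminal tag, so whether this C-terminal tag is translated is not confirmed by the record.

The purified fusion protein serves as a general luminescent detection reagent for immunoglobulin G. The Z domains bind antibody Fc regions, while Nanoluciferase provides a sensitive light-emitting readout for immunoassays.
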