Addgene plasmid #174487: pSNRW-Z5-Nluc
Purpose: Recombinant fusion protein gene combining IgG-Fc binding domain Z (5 repeats) of Staphylococcal Protein A and bioluminescence reporter Nanoluciferase in pET28a bacterial expression plasmid.
Depositing lab: Richard C. Willson. Depositing organization: University of Houston. Publication: Protein A-nanoluciferase fusion protein for generalized, sensitive detection of immunoglobulin G. Nandy S, Crum M, Wasden K, Strych U, Goyal A, Maranholkar V, Mo W, Vu B, Kourentzi K, Willson RC. Anal Biochem. 2022 Oct 18:114929. doi: 10.1016/j.ab.2022.114929. PubMed 36270332.
Backbone
  Vector backbone: pET28a
  Backbone size w/o insert (bp): 5292
  Total vector size (bp): 6700
  Vector type: Bacterial Expression
Growth in bacteria
  Bacterial resistance: Kanamycin, 50 μg/mL
  Growth temperature: 37°C
  Growth strain: DH5alpha
  Copy number: Unknown
Gene/Insert
  Gene/Insert name: Z5-Nluc
  Species: Staphylococcus aureus, Oplophorus gracilirostris
  Insert size (bp): 1404
  GenBank ID: AFI79290.1 41071997
  Promoter: T7lac promoter
  Tag / fusion protein: 6x Histidine tag (N terminal on insert) (N terminal on insert)
  Cloning method: Gibson Cloning
  Sequencing primers: 5′ CGCGGCAGCCATATG; 3′ GTGGTGGTGGTGGTGC
Terms and licenses: Academic/Nonprofit Terms; Industry Terms: Not Available to Industry
How to cite: pSNRW-Z5-Nluc was a gift from Richard C. Willson (Addgene plasmid # 174487 ; http://n2t.net/addgene:174487 ; RRID:Addgene_174487)
