>Addgene plasmid #174487 | pSNRW-Z5-Nluc | depositor partial sequence | sequence record 338483 | Sequence of the insert (5 Repeats of IgG binding Z domain protein gene and Nanoluciferase gene)
TAATACGACTCACTATAGGGGAATTGTGAGCGGATAACAATTCCCCTCTAGAAATAATTTTGTTTAACTT
TAAGAAGGAGATATACCATGGGCAGCAGCCATCATCATCATCATCACAGCAGCGGCCTGGTGCCGCGCGG
CAGCCATATGGTCGATAACAAATTCAACAAAGAACAACAAAACGCGTTCTATGAGATCTTACATTTACCT
AACTTAAACGAAGAACAACGAAACGCCTTCATCCAAAGTTTAAAAGATGACCCAAGCCAAAGCGCTAACC
TTTTAGCAGAAGCTAAAAAGCTAAATGATGCTCAAGCACCGAAAGTCGATAACAAATTCAACAAAGAACA
ACAAAACGCGTTCTATGAGATCTTACATTTACCTAACTTAAACGAAGAACAACGAAACGCCTTCATCCAA
AGTTTAAAAGATGACCCAAGCCAAAGCGCTAACCTTTTAGCAGAAGCTAAAAAGCTAAATGATGCTCAAG
CACCGAAAGTCGATAACAAATTCAACAAAGAACAACAAAACGCGTTCTATGAGATCTTACATTTACCTAA
CTTAAACGAAGAACAACGAAACGCCTTCATCCAAAGTTTAAAAGATGACCCAAGCCAAAGCGCTAACCTT
TTAGCAGAAGCTAAAAAGCTAAATGATGCTCAAGCACCGAAAGTCGATAACAAATTCAACAAAGAACAAC
AAAACGCGTTCTATGAGATCTTACATTTACCTAACTTAAACGAAGAACAACGAAACGCCTTCATCCAAAG
TTTAAAAGATGACCCAAGCCAAAGCGCTAACCTTTTAGCAGAAGCTAAAAAGCTAAATGATGCTCAAGCA
CCGAAAGTCGATAACAAATTCAACAAAGAACAACAAAACGCGTTCTATGAGATCTTACATTTACCTAACT
TAAACGAAGAACAACGAAACGCCTTCATCCAAAGTTTAAAAGATGACCCAAGCCAAAGCGCTAACCTTTT
AGCAGAAGCTAAAAAGCTAAATGATGCTCAAGCACCGAAAGTCGACTTACAAGCTGGCATGGTTTTCACC
CTGGAAGACTTCGTTGGTGATTGGCGTCAGACCGCAGGTTACAATCTGGATCAGGTCCTGGAACAGGGCG
GTGTATCTAGCCTGTTCCAGAACCTGGGTGTTAGCGTCACCCCGATCCAGCGTATCGTACTGAGCGGTGA
AAACGGCCTGAAAATCGACATCCATGTTATCATCCCGTACGAGGGTCTGTCTGGTGACCAGATGGGTCAG
ATCGAAAAGATTTTCAAAGTAGTGTATCCGGTTGATGATCACCATTTCAAAGTTATCCTGCACTACGGCA
CCCTGGTAATCGACGGTGTGACCCCTAACATGATTGACTACTTCGGTCGTCCTTACGAAGGCATCGCAGT
TTTCGATGGCAAGAAAATCACCGTAACCGGTACCCTGTGGAACGGCAACAAAATTATCGACGAGCGCCTG
ATCAATCCGGACGGCTCTCTGCTGTTCCGTGTCACTATCAACGGCGTTACTGGCTGGCGTCTGTGCGAGC
GTATCCTGGCGTAACTCGAGCACCACCACCACCACCACTGAGATCCGGCTGCTAACAAAGCCCGAAAGGA
AGCTGAGTTGGCTGCTGCCACCGCTGAGCAATAACTAGC
